>Addgene plasmid #44593 | pFIN-mIRBP156-CHER-RK-GFP-WPRE | depositor full sequence | sequence record 60955 | pFIN-mIRBP156-CHER-RK-GFP-WPRE sequence 10927 bps
GTGGCCCGAGAGCTGCATCCGGAGTATCTAGATGGAGTTCCGCGTTACATAACTTACGGTAAATGGCCCG
CCTGGCTGACCGCCCAACGACCCCCGCCCATTGACGTCAATAATGACTGATGTTCCCATAGTAACGCCAA
TAGGGACTTTCCATTGACGCTAATGGGAGTTTGTTTTGGCACCAAAATCAACGGGACTTTCCAAAATGTC
GTAATAACCCCGCCCCGTTGACGCAAATGGGCGGTAGGCGTGTACTCTAGAAGGTCTATATAAGCAGAGC
TCGTTTAGTGAACCGTTTATACTACTTATCTGGTCTCTCTGGTTAGACCAGATCTGAGCCTGGGAGCTCT
CTGGCTAACTAGGGAACCCACTGCTTAAGCCTCAATAAAGCTTGCCTTGAGTGCTCAAAGTAGTGTGTGC
CCGTCTGTTGTGTGACTCTGGTAACTAGAGATCCCTCAGACCCTTTTAGTCAGTGTGGAAAATCTCTAGC
AGTGGCGCCCGAACAGGGACTTGAAAGCGAAAGTAAAGCCAGAGGAGATCTCTCGACGCAGGACTCGGCT
TGCTGAAGCGCGCACGGCAAGAGGCGAGGGGCGGCGACTGGTGAGTACGCCAAAAATTTTGACTAGCGGA
GGCTAGAAGGAGAGAGATGGGTGCGAGAGCGTCGGTATTAAGCGGGGGAGAATTAGATAAATGGGAAAAA
ATTCGGTTAAGGCCAGGGGGAAAGAAACAATATAAACTAAAACATATAGTATGGGCAAGCAGGGAGCTAG
AACGATTCGCAGTTAATCCTGGCCTTTTAGAGACATCAGAAGGCTGTAGACAAATACTGGGACAGCTACA
ACCATCCCTTCAGACAGGATCAGAAGAACTTAGATCATTATATAATACAATAGCAGTCCTCTATTGTGTG
CATCAAAGGATAGATGTAAAAGACACCAAGGAAGCCTTAGATAAGATAGAGGAAGAGCAAAACAAAAGTA
AGAAAAAGGCACAGCAAGCAGCAGCTGACACAGGAAACAACAGCCAGGTCAGCCAAAATTACCCTATAGT
GCAGAACCTCCAGGGGCAAATGGTACATCAGGCCATATCACCTAGAACTTTAAATGCATGGGTAAAAGTA
GTAGAAGAGAAGGCTTTCAGCCCAGAAGTAATACCCATGTTTTCAGCATTATCAGAAGGAGCCACCCCAC
AAGATTTAAATACCATGCTAAACACAGTGGGGGGACATCAAGCAGCCATGCAAATGTTAAAAGAGACCAT
CAATGAGGAAGCTGCAGAATGGGATAGATTGCATCCAGTGCATGCAGGGCCTATTGCACCAGGCCAGATG
AGAGAACCAAGGGGAAGTGACATAGCAGGAACTACTAGCAAATTAAGAGAACAATTTGGAAATAATAAAA
CAATAATCTTTAAGCAATCCTCAGGAGGGGACCCAGAAATTGTAACGCACAGTTTTAATTGTGGAGGGGA
ATTTTTCTACTGTAATTCAACACAACTGTTTAATAGTACTTGGTTTAATAGTACTTGGAGTACTGAAGGG
TCAAATAACACTGAAGGAAGTGACACAATCACACTCCCATGCAGAATAAAACAATTTATAAACATGTGGC
AGGAAGTAGGAAAAGCAATGTATGCCCCTCCCATCAGTGGACAAATTAGATGTTCATCAAATATTACTGG
GCTGCTATTAACAAGAGATGGTGGTAATAACAACAATGGGTCCGAGATCTTCAGACCTGGAGGAGGCGAT
ATGAGGGACAATTGGAGAAGTGAATTATATAAATATAAAGTAGTAAAAATTGAACCATTAGGAGTAGCAC
CCACCAAGGCAAAGAGAAGAGTGGTGCAGAGAGAAAAAAGAGCAGTGGGAATAGGAGCTTTGTTCCTTGG
GTTCTTGGGAGCAGCAGGAAGCACTATGGGCGCACGGTCAATGACGCTGACGGTACAGGCCAGACAATTA
TTGTCTGATATAGTGCAGCAGCAGAACAATTTGCTGAGGGCTATTGAGGCGCAACAGCATCTGTTGCAAC
TCACAGTCTGGGGCATCAAACAGCTCCAGGCAAGAATCCTGGCTGTGGAAAGATACCTAAAGGATCAACA
GCTCCTGGGGATTTGGGGTTGCTCTGGAAAACTCATTTGCACCACTGCTGTGCCTTGGAATGCTAGTTGG
AGTAATAAATCTCTGGAACAGATTTGGAATAACATGACCTGGATGGAGTGGGACAGAGAAATTAACAATT
ACACAAGCTTAATACACTCCTTAATTGAAGAATCGCAAAACCAGCAAGAAAAGAATGAACAAGAATTATT
GGAATTAGATAAATGGGCTTGCGGCCGGAATTCACAAATGGCAGTATTCATCCACAATTTTAAAAGAAAA
GGGGGGATTGGGGGGTACAGTGCAGGGGAAAGAATAGTAGACATAATAGCAACAGACATACAAACTAAAG
AATTACAAAAACAAATTACAAAAATTCAAAATTTTCGGGTTTATTACAGGGACAGCAGAGATCCACTTTG
GGCGGCCGCGCGCTACCGGACTCAGATCTCGAGCTCAAGCTTCGAATTCTGCAGTCGACGGTACCGCGGG
CCCGGGATCCCTACACAGACATGGCTCAGCAAGATGAGATGCAATGTTCCTTCCGGGTCAAACCACCCTG
GCCTCTTCTTCAGAGTCCAGCTCATGTGCTTGAATTAGACAGGATTAAAGGCTTAGCAGAGCTGGAAGCC
TCACATCTAACTCCCACATTGAGCCCCAGACCTTCTGTCTGCCTGCTAAGAAGGGCAAGGGAGAGAGGCA
GCTGCAGGACCACAGCCTTGTACACACGGAGCTCTTATCCAGGAGCCAAGGCTCTGGGATCCACCGGTCG
CCGCTAGCGTCGATCGACCCGGGATCGATAGTTTAAACCTGTACGACGATGACGATAAGGATCCCGCCAC
CATGGTGAGCAAGGGCGAGGAGGATAACATGGCCATCATCAAGGAGTTCATGCGCTTCAAGGTGCACATG
GAGGGCTCCGTGAACGGCCACGAGTTCGAGATCGAGGGCGAGGGCGAGGGCCGCCCCTACGAGGGCACCC
AGACCGCCAAGCTGAAGGTGACCAAGGGTGGCCCCCTGCCCTTCGCCTGGGACATCCTGTCCCCTCAGTT
CATGTACGGCTCCAAGGCCTACGTGAAGCACCCCGCCGACATCCCCGACTACTTGAAGCTGTCCTTCCCC
GAGGGCTTCAAGTGGGAGCGCGTGATGAACTTCGAGGACGGCGGCGTGGTGACCGTGACCCAGGACTCCT
CCCTGCAGGACGGCGAGTTCATCTACAAGGTGAAGCTGCGCGGCACCAACTTCCCCTCCGACGGCCCCGT
AATGCAGAAGAAGACCATGGGCTGGGAGGCCTCCTCCGAGCGGATGTACCCCGAGGACGGCGCCCTGAAG
GGCGAGATCAAGCAGAGGCTGAAGCTGAAGGACGGCGGCCACTACGACGCTGAGGTCAAGACCACCTACA
AGGCCAAGAAGCCCGTGCAGCTGCCCGGCGCCTACAACGTCAACATCAAGTTGGACATCACCTCCCACAA
CGAGGACTACACCATCGTGGAACAGTACGAACGCGCCGAGGGCCGCCACTCCACCGGCGGCATGGACGAG
CTGTACAAGTAAGAATTCGAAGCTTGATCCGGCTGCTAACAAAGCCCGAAAGGAGTCGACCCGGGATCCG
CGGAATACTAGTGGGCCCCAGAAGCCTGGTGGTTGTTTGTCCTTCTCAGGGGAAAAGTGAGGCGGCCCCT
TGGAGGAAGGGGCCGGGCAGAATGATCTAATCGGATTCCAAGCAGCTCAGGGGATTGTCTTTTTCTAGCA
CCTTCTTGCCACTCCTAAGCGTCCTCCGTGACCCCGGCTGGGATTTAGCCTGGTGCTGTGTCAGCCCCGG
TCTCCCAGGGGCTTCCCAGTGGTCCCCAGGAACCCTCGACAGGGCCCGGTCTCTCTCGTCCAGCAAGGGC
AGGGACGGGCCACAGGCCAAGGGCGGTACCGGTCGCCACCATGGTGAGCAAGGGCGAGGAGCTGTTCACC
GGGGTGGTGCCCATCCTGGTCGAGCTGGACGGCGACGTAAACGGCCACAAGTTCAGCGTGTCCGGCGAGG
GCGAGGGCGATGCCACCTACGGCAAGCTGACCCTGAAGTTCATCTGCACCACCGGCAAGCTGCCCGTGCC
CTGGCCCACCCTCGTGACCACCCTGACCTACGGCGTGCAGTGCTTCAGCCGCTACCCCGACCACATGAAG
CAGCACGACTTCTTCAAGTCCGCCATGCCCGAAGGCTACGTCCAGGAGCGCACCATCTTCTTCAAGGACG
ACGGCAACTACAAGACCCGCGCCGAGGTGAAGTTCGAGGGCGACACCCTGGTGAACCGCATCGAGCTGAA
GGGCATCGACTTCAAGGAGGACGGCAACATCCTGGGGCACAAGCTGGAGTACAACTACAACAGCCACAAC
GTCTATATCATGGCCGACAAGCAGAAGAACGGCATCAAGGTGAACTTCAAGATCCGCCACAACATCGAGG
ACGGCAGCGTGCAGCTCGCCGACCACTACCAGCAGAACACCCCCATCGGCGACGGCCCCGTGCTGCTGCC
CGACAACCACTACCTGAGCACCCAGTCCGCCCTGAGCAAAGACCCCAACGAGAAGCGCGATCACATGGTC
CTGCTGGAGTTCGTGACCGCCGCCGGGATCACTCTCGGCATGGACGAGCTGTACAAGTAAAATAACGCGT
ATAATCAACCTCTGGATTACAAAATTTGTGAAAGATTGACTGGTATTCTTAACTATGTTGCTCCTTTTAC
GCTATGTGGATACGCTGCTTTAATGCCTTTGTATCATGCTATTGCTTCCCGTATGGCTTTCATTTTCTCC
TCCTTGTATAAATCCTGGTTGCTGTCTCTTTATGAGGAGTTGTGGCCCGTTGTCAGGCAACGTGGCGTGG
TGTGCACTGTGTTTGCTGACGCAACCCCCACTGGTTGGGGCATTGCCACCACCTGTCAGCTCCTTTCCGG
GACTTTCGCTTTCCCCCTCCCTATTGCCACGGCGGAACTCATCGCCGCCTGCCTTGCCCGCTGCTGGACA
GGGGCTCGGCTGTTGGGCACTGACAATTCCGTGGTGTTGTCGGGGAAATCATCGTCCTTTCCTTGGCTGC
TCGCCTGTGTTGCCACCTGGATTCTGCGCGGGACGTCCTTCTGCTACGTCCCTTCGGCCCTCAATCCAGC
GGACCTTCCTTCCCGCGGCCTGCTGCCGGCTCTGCGGCCTCTTCCGCGTCTTCGCCTTCGCCCTCAGACG
AGTCGGATCTCCCTTTGGGCCGCCTCCCCGCATCGATACCGTCGACCACGCGTTATCGCGTACTAGTATC
TAGTGAATTCCAGCTGAGCGCCGGTCGCTACCATTACCAGTTGGTCTGGTGTCAAAAATAATAATAACCG
GGCGAGGGGGATCTCGACTCTAGAAGCTTGGTACCTTTAAGACCAATGACTTACAAGGCAGCTGTAGATC
TTAGCCACTTTTTAAAAGAAAAGGGGGGACTGGAAGGGCTAATTCACTCCCAGTTTCGAGTTGGCGCGCC
TGGGAGCTCACGGGGACAGCCCCCCCCAAAGCCCCCAGGGATGTAATTACGTCCCTCCCCCGCTAGGGGG
CAGCAGCGAGCCGCCCGGGGCTCCGCTCCGGTCCGGCGCTCCCCCCGCATCCCCGAGCCGGCAGCGTGCG
GGGACAGCCCGGGCACGGGGAAGGTGGCACGGGATCGCTTTCCTCTGAACGCTTCTCGCTGCTCTTTGAG
CCTGCAGACACCTGGGGGATACGGGGAAAAAGCTTTAGGCTGAAAGAGAGATTTAGAATGACAGGCGCGC
CTGGGAGCTCACGGGGACAGCCCCCCCCAAAGCCCCCAGGGATGTAATTACGTCCCTCCCCCGCTAGGGG
GCAGCAGCGAGCCGCCCGGGGCTCCGCTCCGGTCCGGCGCTCCCCCCGCATCCCCGAGCCGGCAGCGTGC
GGGGACAGCCCGGGCACGGGGAAGGTGGCACGGGATCGCTTTCCTCTGAACGCTTCTCGCTGCTCTTTGA
GCCTGCAGACACCTGGGGGATACGGGGAAAAAGCTTTAGGCTGAAAGAGAGATTTAGAATGACAGGCGCG
CCAACTCGAATTCATTGCAGACTTTCACTGAAACGGGTCTCTCTGGTTAGACCAGATCTGAGCCTGGGAG
CTCTCTGGCTAACTAGGGAACCCACTGCTTAAGCCTCAATAAAGCTCGACTGTGCCTTCTAGTTGCCAGC
CATCTGTTGTTTGCCCCTCCCCCGTGCCTTCCTTGACCCTGGAAGGTGCCACTCCCACTGTCCTTTCCTA
ATAAAATGAGGAAATTGCATCGCATTGTCTGAGTAGGTGTCATTCTATTCTGGGGGGTGGGGTGGGGCAG
GACAGCAAGGGGGAGGATTGGGAAGACAATAGCAGGCATGCTGGGGATGCGGTGGGCTCTATGGCTTCTG
AGGCGGAAAGAACCAGCTGGGGCTCTAGGGGGTATCCCC
[124 nt withheld, positions 6550-6673]
CGCCGGCTGTGCGGGAGAACGGAGTTCTATTATGACTCAAATCAGTCTCCCCAAGCATTCGGGGATCAGA
GTTTTTAAGGATAACTTAGTGTGTAGGGGGCCAGTGAGTTGGAGATGAAAGCGTAGGGAGTCGAAGGTGT
CCTTTTGCGCCGAGTCAGTTCCTGGGTGGGGGCCACAAGATCGGATGAGCCAGTTTATCAATCCGGGGGT
GCCAGCTGATCCATGGAGTGCAGGGTCTGCAAAATATCTCAAGCACTGATTGATCTTAGGTTTTACAATA
GTGATGTTACCCCAGGAACAATTTGGGGAAGGTCAGAATCTTGTAGCCTGTAGCTGCATGACTCCTAAAC
CATAATTTCTTTTTTGTTTTTTTTTTTTTATTTTTGAGACAGGGTCTCACTCTGTCACCTAGGCTGGAGT
GCAGTGGTGCAATCACAGCTCACTGCAGCCTCAACGTCGTAAGCTCAAGCGATCCTCCCACCTCAGCCTG
CCTGGTAGCTGAGACTACAAGCGACGCCCCAGTTAATTTTTGTATTTTTGGTAGAGGCAGCGTTTTGCCG
TGTGGCCCTGGCTGGTCTCGAACTCCTGGGCTCAAGTGATCCAGCCTCAGCCTCCCAAAGTGCTGGGACA
ACCGGGGCCAGTCACTGCACCTGGCCCTAAACCATAATTTCTAATCTTTTGGCTAATTTGTTAGTCCTAC
AAAGGCAGTCTAGTCCCCAGGCAAAAAGGGGGTTTGTTTCGGGAAAGGGCTGTTACTGTCTTTGTTTCAA
ACTATAAACTAAGTTCCTCCTAAACTTAGTTCGGCCTACACCCAGGAATGAACAAGGAGAGCTTGGAGGT
TAGAAGCACGATGGAATTGGTTAGGTCAGATCTCTTTCACTGTCTGAGTTATAATTTTGCAATGGTGGTT
CAAAGACTGCCCGCTTCTGACACCAGTCGCTGCATTAATGAATCGGCCAACGCGCGGGGAGAGGCGGTTT
GCGTATTGGCGCTCTTCCGCTTCCTCGCTCACTGACTCGCTGCGCTCGGTCGTTCGGCTGCGGCGAGCGG
TATCAGCTCACTCAAAGGCGGTAATACGGTTATCCACAGAATCAGGGGATAACGCAGGAAAGAACATGTG
AGCAAAAGGCCAGCAAAAGGCCAGGAACCGTAAAAAGGCCGCGTTGCTGGCGTTTTTCCATAGGCTCCGC
CCCCCTGACGAGCATCACAAAAATCGACGCTCAAGTCAGAGGTGGCGAAACCCGACAGGACTATAAAGAT
ACCAGGCGTTTCCCCCTGGAAGCTCCCTCGTGCGCTCTCCTGTTCCGACCCTGCCGCTTACCGGATACCT
GTCCGCCTTTCTCCCTTCGGGAAGCGTGGCGCTTTCTCAATGCTCACGCTGTAGGTATCTCAGTTCGGTG
TAGGTCGTTCGCTCCAAGCTGGGCTGTGTGCACGAACCCCCCGTTCAGCCCGACCGCTGCGCCTTATCCG
GTAACTATCGTCTTGAGTCCAACCCGGTAAGACACGACTTATCGCCACTGGCAGCAGCCACTGGTAACAG
GATTAGCAGAGCGAGGTATGTAGGCGGTGCTACAGAGTTCTTGAAGTGGTGGCCTAACTACGGCTACACT
AGAAGGACAGTATTTGGTATCTGCGCTCTGCTGAAGCCAGTTACCTTCGGAAAAAGAGTTGGTAGCTCTT
GATCCGGCAAACAAACCACCGCTGGTAGCGGTGGTTTTTTTGTTTGCAAGCAGCAGATTACGCGCAGAAA
AAAAGGATCTCAAGAAGATCCTTTGATCTTTTCTACGGGGTCTGACGCTCAGTGGAACGAAAACTCACGT
TAAGGGATTTTGGTCATGAGATTATCAAAAAGGATCTTCACCTAGATCCTTTTAAATTAAAAATGAAGTT
TTAAATCAATCTAAAGTATATATGAGTAAACTTGGTCTGACAGTTACCAATGCTTAATCAGTGAGGCACC
TATCTCAGCGATCTGTCTATTTCGTTCATCCATAGTTGCCTGACTCCCCGTCGTGTAGATAACTACGATA
CGGGAGGGCTTACCATCTGGCCCCAGTGCTGCAATGATACCGCGAGACCCACGCTCACCGGCTCCAGATT
TATCAGCAATAAACCAGCCAGCCGGAAGGGCCGAGCGCAGAAGTGGTCCTGCAACTTTATCCGCCTCCAT
CCAGTCTATTAATTGTTGCCGGGAAGCTAGAGTAAGTAGTTCGCCAGTTAATAGTTTGCGCAACGTTGTT
GCCATTGCTACAGGCATCGTGGTGTCACGCTCGTCGTTTGGTATGGCTTCATTCAGCTCCGGTTCCCAAC
GATCAAGGCGAGTTACATGATCCCCCATGTTGTGCAAAAAAGCGGTTAGCTCCTTCGGTCCTCCGATCGT
TGTCAGAAGTAAGTTGGCCGCAGTGTTATCACTCATGGTTATGGCAGCACTGCATAATTCTCTTACTGTC
ATGCCATCCGTAAGATGCTTTTCTGTGACTGGTGAGTACTCAACCAAGTCATTCTGAGAATAGTGTATGC
GGCGACCGAGTTGCTCTTGCCCGGCGTCAATACGGGATAATACCGCGCCACATAGCAGAACTTTAAAAGT
GCTCATCATTGGAAAACGTTCTTCGGGGCGAAAACTCTCAAGGATCTTACCGCTGTTGAGATCCAGTTCG
ATGTAACCCACTCGTGCACCCAACTGATCTTCAGCATCTTTTACTTTCACCAGCGTTTCTGGGTGAGCAA
AAACAGGAAGGCAAAATGCCGCAAAAAAGGGAATAAGGGCGACACGGAAATGTTGAATACTCATACTCTT
CCTTTTTCAATATTATTGAAGCATTTATCAGGGTTATTGTCTCATGAGCGGATACATATTTGAATGTATT
TAGAAAAATAAACAAATAGGGGTTCCGCGCACATTTCCCCGAAAAGTGCCACCTGACGTCTAAGAAACCA
TTATTATCATGACATTAACCTATAAAAATAGGCGTATCACGAGGCCCTTTCGTCTTCAAGAACTGCCTCG
CGCGTTTCGGTGATGACGGTGAAAACCTCTGACACATGCAGCTCCCGGAGACGGTCACAGCTTGTCTGTA
AGCGGATGCCGGGAGCAGACAAGCCCGTCAGGGCGCGTCAGCGGGTGTTGGCGGGTGTCGGGGCGCAGCC
ATGACCCAGTCACGTAGCGATAGCGGAGTGTACTGGCTTAACTATGCGGCATCAGAGCAGATTGTACTGA
GAGTGCACCATATGCGGTGTGAAATACCGCACAGATGCGTAAGGAGAAAATACCGCATCAGGCGCCATTC
GCCATTCAGGCTGCGCAACTGTTGGGAAGGGCGATCGGTGCGGGCCTCTTCGCTATTACGCCAGCGCGGG
GAGGCAGAGATTGCAGTAAGCTGAGATCGCAGCACTGCACTCCAGCCTGGGCGACAGAGTAAGACTCTGT
CTCAAAAATAAAATAAATAAATCAATCAGATATTCCAATCTTTTCCTTTATTTATTTATTTATTTTCTAT
TTTGGAAACACAGTCCTTCCTTATTCCAGAATTACACATATATTCTATTTTTCTTTATATGCTCCAGTTT
TTTTTAGACCTTCACCTGAAATGTGTGTATACAAAATCTAGGCCAGTCCAGCAGAGCCTAAAGGTAAAAA
ATAAAATAATAAAAAATAAATAAAATCTAGCTCACTCCTTCACATCAAAATGGAGATACAGCTGTTAGCA
TTAAATACCAAATAACCCATCTTGTCCTCAATAATTTTAAGCGCCTCTCTCCACCACATCTAACTCCTGT
CAAAGGCATGTGCCCCTTCCGGGCGCTCTGCTGTGCTGCCAACCAACTGGCATGTGGACTCTGCAGGGTC
CCTAACTGCCAAGCCCCACAGTGTGCCCTGAGGCTGCCCCTTCCTTCTAGCGGCTGCCCCCACTCGGCTT
TGCTTTCCCTAGTTTCAGTTACTTGCGTTCAGCCAAGGTCTGAAACTAGGTGCGCACAGAGCGGTAAGAC
TGCGAGAGAAAGAGACCAGCTTTACAGGGGGTTTATCACAGTGCACCCTGACAGTCGTCAGCCTCACAGG
GGGTTTATCACATTGCACCCTGACAGTCGTCAGCCTCACAGGGGGTTTATCACAGTGCACCCTTACAATC
ATTCCATTTGATTCACAATTTTTTTAGTCTCTACTGTGCCTAACTTGTAAGTTAAATTTGATCAGAGGTG
TGTTCCCAGAGGGGAAAACAGTATATACAGGGTTCAGTACTATCGCATTTCAGG
Features (pLannotate 1.2.2; 30 found; start..end, strand, type, name):
      1..26      +  LTR            3' LTR (fragment): 3' long terminal repeat (LTR) from HIV-1
     43..159     +  enhancer       CMV enhancer (fragment): human cytomegalovirus immediate early enhancer
    182..281     +  promoter       CMVd1 promoter: truncated human cytomegalovirus (CMV) immediate early promoter that yields slightly reduced expression relative to the full-length promoter
    312..491     +  LTR            5' LTR (truncated): truncated 5' long terminal repeat (LTR) from HIV-1
    539..663     +  misc_feature   HIV-1 Ψ: packaging signal of human immunodeficiency virus type 1
    647..1368    +  CDS            HIV-1 gag (fragment): gag protein from human immunodeficiency virus 1; gag
   1367..1603    +  CDS            env (fragment): ENV_HV1N5 - Experimental evidence at protein level: Swiss-Prot protein existence level 1. From Human immunodeficiency virus type 1 group M subtype B (isolate NY5) (HIV-1).
   1822..2158    +  ncRNA          RRE: Accession: RF00036 - HIV Rev response element
   2368..2485    +  misc_feature   cPPT/CTS: central polypurine tract and central termination sequence of HIV-1
   2544..2600    +  misc_feature   MCS: multiple cloning site
   2909..2929    +  CDS            Xpress™ tag (fragment): Xpress™ epitope tag, including an enterokinase recognition and cleavage site
   2942..3649    +  CDS            mCherry: mCherry is a basic (constitutively fluorescent) red fluorescent protein published in 2004, derived from Discosoma sp.. It is reported to be a very rapidly-maturing monomer with low acid sensitivity.
   3672..3694    +  CDS            SET1 (fragment): solubility-enhancement tag derived from T7 phage gene 10B
   4031..4750    +  CDS            EGFP: the original enhanced GFP (Yang et al., 1996) mammalian codon-optimized
   4763..5351    +  misc_feature   WPRE: woodchuck hepatitis virus posttranscriptional regulatory element
   5482..5559    +  CDS            nef (fragment): NEF_HV1Z2 - Experimental evidence at protein level: Swiss-Prot protein existence level 1. Extracellular Nef protein targets CD4(+) T-lymphocytes for apoptosis by interacting with CXCR4 surface receptors. From Human immunodeficiency virus type 1 group M subtype D (isolate Z2/CDC-Z34) (HIV-1).
   5561..5582    +  LTR            3' LTR (ΔU3) (fragment): self-inactivating 3' long terminal repeat (LTR) from HIV-1
   6194..6254    +  ncRNA          mir-TAR: Accession: RF00250 - Trans-activation response element (TAR)
   6280..6504    +  polyA_signal   bGH poly(A) signal: bovine growth hormone polyadenylation signal
   6508..6529    +  promoter       SV40 promoter (fragment): SV40 enhancer and early promoter
   6550..6681    +  rep_origin     f1 ori (fragment) (sequence partly withheld): f1 bacteriophage origin of replication; arrow indicates direction of (+) strand synthesis
   7085..7273    +  CDS            EEF1AKMT2 (fragment): EFMT2_HUMAN - Also known as C10orf138, METTL10 From Homo sapiens (Human).
   7612..7662    -  CDS            lacI (fragment): lac repressor; lacI; The lac repressor binds to the lac operator to inhibit transcription in E. coli. This inhibition can be relieved by adding lactose or isopropyl-β-D-thiogalactopyranoside (IPTG).
   7848..8436    -  rep_origin     ori: high-copy-number ColE1/pMB1/pBR322/pUC origin of replication
   8607..9467    -  CDS            AmpR: β-lactamase; bla; confers resistance to ampicillin, carbenicillin, and related antibiotics
   9468..9572    -  promoter       AmpR promoter: bla
   9676..9715    +  CDS            rop (fragment): Rop protein, which maintains plasmids at low copy number; rop
   9817..9955    +  misc_feature   bom: basis of mobility region from pBR322
   9961..10028   -  CDS            lacZα (fragment): LacZα fragment of β-galactosidase; lacZ fragment
  10022..10105   -  CDS            CCDC28A-AS1 (fragment): GVQW2_HUMAN - Also known as GVQW2 Protein predicted: Swiss-Prot protein existence level 4. From Homo sapiens (Human).
