[The description below was written by a language model from this plasmid's Addgene catalogue record and pLannotate feature annotations shown in this document.]
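Description:
pFIN-mIRBP156-CHER-RK-GFP-WPRE is a dual-promoter, self-inactivating HIV-1-based lentiviral transfer plasmid of about 10.9 kb. It is built on the pFIN backbone, a derivative of pTY to which a cPPT-FLAP element was added upstream of the cloning site and two copies of the 250 bp chicken β-globin HS4 insulator core were placed in the 3' LTR. In bacteria it is maintained by a high-copy ColE1/pUC-type origin and selected with ampicillin through the β-lactamase gene. A recombination-deficient strain is recorded for propagation, as is usual for LTR-containing plasmids.

Genomic RNA for packaging is driven by a hybrid 5' end, in which CMV enhancer/promoter sequences are fused to a truncated 5' LTR. This is followed by the Ψ packaging signal with partial gag and env sequence, the Rev response element and the cPPT/CTS. The payload consists of two tandem, same-orientation reporter cassettes. A short murine interphotoreceptor retinoid-binding protein promoter (IRBP156) drives mCherry, and downstream a human rhodopsin kinase promoter drives EGFP. A single WPRE follows EGFP to enhance transcript stability and expression, ahead of the ΔU3 3' LTR and a bovine growth hormone polyadenylation signal. The insulator itself was not picked up by the automated annotation, although an unannotated gap within the 3' LTR region is consistent with its recorded position. Several short annotated fragments (epitope and solubility tags, human gene matches, lacI, lacZα) are probably incidental matches rather than functional parts.

According to the associated publication title, the vector belongs to a series made to characterise how dual-promoter lentiviral vectors express in retinal photoreceptors and Müller cells. The red and green reporters allow the activity of the two promoters to be compared from a single integrated provirus.
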