Addgene plasmid #44593: pFIN-mIRBP156-CHER-RK-GFP-WPRE
Depositing lab: Susan Semple-Rowland. Depositing organization: University of Florida. Publication: Expression characteristics of dual-promoter lentiviral vectors targeting retinal photoreceptors and Muller cells. Semple-Rowland SL, Coggin WE, Geesey M, Eccles KS, Abraham L, Pachigar K, Ludlow R, Khani SC, Smith WC. Mol Vis. 2010 May 27;16:916-34. PubMed 20517486.
Backbone
  Vector backbone: pTY
  Backbone manufacturer: LJ Chang
  Backbone size w/o insert (bp): 8701
  Total vector size (bp): 10927
  Modifications to backbone: Final pFIN backbone: Added cPPT-FLAP sequence upstream of MCS in pTY to create pTYF backbone (Coleman et al 2002 Physiol Genomics 12:221-228). Added 2x250 chicken β-globin HS4 core sequence into 3'LTR of pTYF backbone to create pFIN (Semple-Rowland et al 2007 Mol Vis 13:2001-2011).
  Vector type: Lentiviral
Growth in bacteria
  Bacterial resistance: Ampicillin, 100 μg/mL
  Growth temperature: 37°C
  Growth strain: Stbl3
  Copy number: High Copy
Gene/Insert 1
  Gene/Insert name: IRBP156-CHER (alt names: interphotoreceptor retinoid-binding protein; mCherry)
  Species: M. musculus (mouse), Synthetic
  Insert size (bp): 1128
  Promoter: murine interphotoreceptor retinoid-binding protein 156 (pos 2524-2873)
  Cloning method: Unknown
  Sequencing primers: 5′ N/A; 3′ N/A
Gene/Insert 2
  Gene/Insert name: RK-GFP (alt names: human rhodopsin kinase; GFP)
  Species: H. sapiens (human), Synthetic
  Insert size (bp): 1027
  Promoter: human rhodopsin kinase (pos 3723-4019)
  Cloning method: Unknown
  Sequencing primers: 5′ N/AN; 3′ N/A
Resource information
  A portion of this plasmid was derived from a plasmid made by: The IRBP promoter was amplified from BP1783-EGFP kindly provided by Jeffrey Boatright, Emory University.
Terms and licenses: Academic/Nonprofit Terms; Industry Terms: Not Available to Industry
How to cite: pFIN-mIRBP156-CHER-RK-GFP-WPRE was a gift from Susan Semple-Rowland (Addgene plasmid # 44593 ; http://n2t.net/addgene:44593 ; RRID:Addgene_44593)
