>Addgene plasmid #44593 | pFIN-mIRBP156-CHER-RK-GFP-WPRE | addgene partial sequence | sequence record 63306 | EGFP_N
TGGTGGCGACCGGTACCGCCCTTGGCCTGTGGCCCGTCCCTGCCCTTGCTGGACGAGAGAGACCGGGCCC
TGTCGAGGGTTCCTGGGGACCACTGGGAAGCCCCTGGGAGACCGGGGCTGACACAGCACCAGGCTAAATC
CCAGCCGGGGTCACGGAGGACGCTTAGGAGTGGCAAGAAGGTGCTAGAAAAAGACAATCCCCTGAGCTGC
TTGGAATCCGATTAGATCATTCTGCCCGGCCCCTTCCTCCAAGGGGCCGCCTCACTTTTCCCCTGAGAAG
GACAAACAACCACCAGGCTTCTGGGGCCCACTAGTCCGCGGATCCCGGGTCGACTCCTTTCGGGCTTTGT
TAGCAGCCGGATCAAGCTTCGAATTCTTACTTGTACAGCTCGTCCATGCCGCCGGTGGAGTGGCGGCCCT
CGGCGCGTTCGTACTGTTCCACGATGGTGTAGTCCTCGTTGTGGGAGGTGATGTCCAACTTGATGTTGAC
GTTGTAGGCGCCGGGCAGCTGCACGGGCTTCTTGGCCTTGTAGGTGGTCTTGACCTCAGCGTCGTAGTGG
CCGCCGTCCTTCAGCTTCAGCCTCTGCTTGATCTCGCCCTTCAGGGCGCCGTCCTCGGGGTACATCCGCT
CGGAGGAGGCCTCCCAGCCCATGGTCTTCTTCTGCATTACGGGGCCGTCGGAGGGGAAGTTGGTGCCGCG
CAGCTTCACCTTGTAGATGAACTCGCCGTCCTGCAGGGAGGAGTCCTGGGTCACGGTCACCACGCCGCCG
TCCTCGAAGTTCATCACGCGCTCCCACTTGAA
