>Addgene plasmid #44593 | pFIN-mIRBP156-CHER-RK-GFP-WPRE | addgene partial sequence | sequence record 63315 | mCherry-R 5'-TTGGTCACCTTCAGCTTGG-3'
TCGATCTCGAACTCGTGGCCGTTCACGGAGCCCTCCATGTGCACCTTGAAGCGCATGAACTCCTTGATGA
TGGCCATGTTATCCTCCTCGCCCTTGCTCACCATGGTGGCGGGATCCTTATCGTCATCGTCGTACAGGTT
TAAACTATCGATCCCGGGTCGAACGCTAGCGGCGACCGGTGGATCCCAGAGCCTTGGCTCCTGGATAAGA
GCTCCGTGTGTACAAGGCTGTGGTCATGCAGCTGCCTCTCTCCCTTGCCCTTCTTAGCAGGCAGACAGAA
GGTCTGGGGCTCAATGTGGGAGTTAGATGTGAGGCTTCCAGCTCTGCTAAGCCTTTAATCCTGTCTAATT
CAAGCACATGAGCTGGACTCTGAAGAAGAGGCCAGGGTGGTTTGACCCGGAAGGAACATTGCATCTCATC
TTGCTGAGCCATGTCTGTGTAGGGATCCCGGGCCCGCGGTACCGTCGACTGCAGAATTCGAAGCTTGAGC
TCGAGATCTGAGTCCGGTAGCGCGCGGCCGCCCAAAGTGGATCTCTGCTGTCCCTGTAATAAACCCGAAA
ATTTTGAATTTTTGTAATTTGTTTTTGTAATTCTTTAGTTTGTATGTCTGTTGCTATTATGTCTACTATT
CTTTCCCCTGCACTGTACCCCCCAATCCCCCCTTTTCTTTTAAAATTGTGGATGAATACTGCCATTTGTG
AATTCCGGCCGCAAGCCCATTTATCTAATTCCAATAATTCTTGTTCATTCTTTTCTTGCTGGTTTTGCGA
TTCTTCAATTAAGGAGTGTATTAAGCTTGTGTAATTGT
